>Addgene plasmid #121709 | KU801: pMVP (L5-L4) mCherry | addgene full sequence | sequence record 237058 | Addgene NGS Result
CTTTCCTGCGTTATCCCCTGATTCTGTGGATAACCGTATTACCGCCTTTGAGTGAGCTGATACCGCTCGC
CGCAGCCGAACGACCGAGCGCAGCGAGTCAGTGAGCGAGGAAGCGGAAGAGCGCCCAATACGCAAACCGC
CTCTCCCCGCGCGTTGGCCGATTCATTAATGCAGCTGGCACGACAGGTTTCCCGACTGGAAAGCGGGCAG
TGAGCGCAACGCAATTAATACGCGTACCGCTAGCCAGGAAGAGTTTGTAGAAACGCAAAAAGGCCATCCG
TCAGGATGGCCTTCTGCTTAGTTTGATGCCTGGCAGTTTATGGCGGGCGTCCTGCCCGCCACCCTCCGGG
CCGTTGCTTCACAACGTTCAAATCCGCTCCCGGCGGATTTGTCCTACTCAGGAGAGCGTTCACCGACAAA
CAACAGATAAAACGAAAGGCCCAGTCTTCCGACTGAGCCTTTCGTTTTATTTGATGCCTGGCAGTTCCCT
ACTCTCGCGTTAACGCTAGCATGGATGTTTTCCCAGTCACGACGTTGTAAAACGACGGCCAGTCTTAAGC
TCGGGCCCCAAATAATGATTTTATTTTGACTGATAGTGACCTGTTCGTTGCAACAAATTGATGAGCAATG
CTTTTTTATAATGCCAACTTTGTATACAAAAGTTGTAGAATACAAGCTTCTTGTTCTTTTTGCAGAAGCT
CAGAATAAACGCTCAACTTTGGCAGATCTGAACATGGTGAGCAAGGGCGAGGAGGATAACATGGCCATCA
TCAAGGAGTTCATGCGCTTCAAGGTGCACATGGAGGGCTCCGTGAACGGCCACGAGTTCGAGATCGAGGG
CGAGGGCGAGGGCCGCCCCTACGAGGGCACCCAGACCGCCAAGCTGAAGGTGACCAAGGGTGGCCCCCTG
CCCTTCGCCTGGGACATCCTGTCCCCTCAGTTCATGTACGGCTCCAAGGCCTACGTGAAGCACCCCGCCG
ACATCCCCGACTACTTGAAGCTGTCCTTCCCCGAGGGCTTCAAGTGGGAGCGCGTGATGAACTTCGAGGA
CGGCGGCGTGGTGACCGTGACCCAGGACTCCTCCCTGCAGGACGGCGAGTTCATCTACAAGGTGAAGCTG
CGCGGCACCAACTTCCCCTCCGACGGCCCCGTAATGCAGAAGAAGACCATGGGCTGGGAGGCCTCCTCCG
AGCGGATGTACCCCGAGGACGGCGCCCTGAAGGGCGAGATCAAGCAGAGGCTGAAGCTGAAGGACGGCGG
CCACTACGACGCTGAGGTCAAGACCACCTACAAGGCCAAGAAGCCCGTGCAGCTGCCCGGCGCCTACAAC
GTCAACATCAAGTTGGACATCACCTCCCACAACGAGGACTACACCATCGTGGAACAGTACGAACGCGCCG
AGGGCCGCCACTCCACCGGCGGCATGGACGAGCTGTACAAGGCCGGATCTGGATCCGGATCTAAGGCCCA
CCCAACTTTTCTATACAAAGTTGGCATTATAAGAAAGCATTGCTTATCAATTTGTTGCAACGAACAGGTC
ACTATCAGTCAAAATAAAATCATTATTTGCCATCCAGCTGCAGGGCGGCCGCGATATCCCCTATAGTGAG
TCGTATTACATGGTCATAGCTGTTTCCTGGCAGCTCTGGCCCGTGTCTCAAAATCTCTGATGTTACATTG
CACAAGATAAAAATATATCATCATGAACAATAAAACTGTCTGCTTACATAAACAGTAATACAAGGGGTGT
TATGAGCCATATTCAACGGGAAACGTCGAGGCCGCGATTAAATTCCAACATGGATGCTGATTTATATGGG
TATAAATGGGCTCGCGATAATGTCGGGCAATCAGGTGCGACAATCTATCGCTTGTATGGGAAGCCCGATG
CGCCAGAGTTGTTTCTGAAACATGGCAAAGGTAGCGTTGCCAATGATGTTACAGATGAGATGGTCAGACT
AAACTGGCTGACGGAATTTATGCCTCTTCCGACCATCAAGCATTTTATCCGTACTCCTGATGATGCATGG
TTACTCACCACTGCGATCCCCGGAAAAACAGCATTCCAGGTATTAGAAGAATATCCTGATTCAGGTGAAA
ATATTGTTGATGCGCTGGCAGTGTTCCTGCGCCGGTTGCATTCGATTCCTGTTTGTAATTGTCCTTTTAA
CAGCGATCGCGTATTTCGTCTCGCTCAGGCGCAATCACGAATGAATAACGGTTTGGTTGATGCGAGTGAT
TTTGATGACGAGCGTAATGGCTGGCCTGTTGAACAAGTCTGGAAAGAAATGCATAAACTTTTGCCATTCT
CACCGGATTCAGTCGTCACTCATGGTGATTTCTCACTTGATAACCTTATTTTTGACGAGGGGAAATTAAT
AGGTTGTATTGATGTTGGACGAGTCGGAATCGCAGACCGATACCAGGATCTTGCCATCCTATGGAACTGC
CTCGGTGAGTTTTCTCCTTCATTACAGAAACGGCTTTTTCAAAAATATGGTATTGATAATCCTGATATGA
ATAAATTGCAGTTTCATTTGATGCTCGATGAGTTTTTCTAATCAGAATTGGTTAATTGGTTGTAACACTG
GCAGAGCATTACGCTGACTTGACGGGACGGCGCAAGCTCATGACCAAAATCCCTTAACGTGAGTTACGCG
TCGTTCCACTGAGCGTCAGACCCCGTAGAAAAGATCAAAGGATCTTCTTGAGATCCTTTTTTTCTGCGCG
TAATCTGCTGCTTGCAAACAAAAAAACCACCGCTACCAGCGGTGGTTTGTTTGCCGGATCAAGAGCTACC
AACTCTTTTTCCGAAGGTAACTGGCTTCAGCAGAGCGCAGATACCAAATACTGTTCTTCTAGTGTAGCCG
TAGTTAGGCCACCACTTCAAGAACTCTGTAGCACCGCCTACATACCTCGCTCTGCTAATCCTGTTACCAG
TGGCTGCTGCCAGTGGCGATAAGTCGTGTCTTACCGGGTTGGACTCAAGACGATAGTTACCGGATAAGGC
GCAGCGGTCGGGCTGAACGGGGGGTTCGTGCACACAGCCCAGCTTGGAGCGAACGACCTACACCGAACTG
AGATACCTACAGCGTGAGCTATGAGAAAGCGCCACGCTTCCCGAAGGGAGAAAGGCGGACAGGTATCCGG
TAAGCGGCAGGGTCGGAACAGGAGAGCGCACGAGGGAGCTTCCAGGGGGAAACGCCTGGTATCTTTATAG
TCCTGTCGGGTTTCGCCACCTCTGACTTGAGCGTCGATTTTTGTGATGCTCGTCAGGGGGGCGGAGCCTA
TGGAAAAACGCCAGCAACGCGGCCTTTTTACGGTTCCTGGCCTTTTGCTGGCCTTTTGCTCACATGTT
Features (pLannotate 1.2.2; 11 found; start..end, strand, type, name):
    121..213     +  CDS            lacI (fragment): lac repressor; lacI; The lac repressor binds to the lac operator to inhibit transcription in E. coli. This inhibition can be relieved by adding lactose or isopropyl-β-D-thiogalactopyranoside (IPTG).
    268..295     -  terminator     rrnB T2 terminator: transcription terminator T2 from the E. coli rrnB gene
    427..470     +  terminator     rrnB T1 terminator: Escherichia coli rrnB; transcription terminator T1 from the E. coli rrnB gene
    517..553     -  CDS            lacZα (fragment): LacZα fragment of β-galactosidase; lacZ fragment
    570..665     +  protein_bind   attL5: mutant version of attL; recombination site for the Gateway® LR reaction LR Clonase™
    680..722     +  5'UTR          Xenopus globin 5'-UTR: translational enhancer from the 5'-UTR of the major beta-globin gene of Xenopus laevis
    734..1441    +  CDS            mCherry: mCherry is a basic (constitutively fluorescent) red fluorescent protein published in 2004, derived from Discosoma sp.. It is reported to be a very rapidly-maturing monomer with low acid sensitivity.
   1473..1568    -  protein_bind   attL4: mutant version of attL; recombination site for the Gateway® LR reaction LR Clonase™
   1600..1618    -  promoter       T7 promoter: promoter for bacteriophage T7 RNA polymerase
   1752..2561    +  CDS            KanR: aminoglycoside phosphotransferase; aph(3')-Ia; confers resistance to kanamycin in bacteria or G418 (Geneticin®) in eukaryotes
   2708..3296    +  rep_origin     ori: high-copy-number ColE1/pMB1/pBR322/pUC origin of replication
