[The description below was written by a language model from this plasmid's Addgene catalogue record and pLannotate feature annotations shown in this document.]
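Description:
KU801: pMVP (L5-L4) mCherry is a Gateway entry plasmid from the pMVP modular cloning system, built by recombining an mCherry cassette into the Invitrogen pDONR221 P5-P4 donor backbone. It is a small (about 3.4 kb) bacterial shuttle for a DNA module, not an expression vector in its own right. It replicates in E. coli at high copy from a ColE1/pUC-type origin and is selected with kanamycin through the aph(3')-Ia resistance gene. The rrnB T1 and T2 terminators upstream of the cloning region are standard pDONR elements that insulate the insert from read-through transcription. The annotated lacI and lacZα fragments are short backbone remnants, and a T7 promoter lies just outside the attL4 site, pointing back toward the insert.

The payload is an 804 bp synthetic insert flanked by attL5 and attL4 recombination sites. It consists of the Xenopus β-globin 5'-UTR, a translational enhancer, followed by the mCherry coding sequence. The insert is recorded as "open", which, together with the stated purpose of N-terminal tagging, suggests the red fluorescent protein lacks a stop codon and reads through into the next module. No promoter driving mCherry is present within the att-flanked region; in use, the promoter is expected to come from another component of the assembly, though the record does not specify which.

The plasmid serves as the L5-L4 position in a four-component MultiSite Gateway Pro LR reaction. There the matched att sites fix the order and orientation of the entry modules as they recombine into a destination vector. This places mCherry immediately upstream of a gene of interest, yielding an N-terminal mCherry fusion for tracking transgene expression.
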