Addgene plasmid #121709: KU801: pMVP (L5-L4) mCherry
Purpose: pMVP L5-L4 entry plasmid, contains mCherry for 4-component MultiSite Gateway Pro assembly. Allows N-term mCherry fusion to gene of interest.
Depositing lab: Christopher Newgard. Depositing organization: Duke University. Publication: Creation of versatile cloning platforms for transgene expression and dCas9-based epigenome editing. Haldeman JM, Conway AE, Arlotto ME, Slentz DH, Muoio DM, Becker TC, Newgard CB. Nucleic Acids Res. 2018 Dec 27. pii: 5264291. doi: 10.1093/nar/gky1286. PubMed 30590691.
Backbone
  Vector backbone: pDONR221 P5-P4
  Backbone manufacturer: Invitrogen
  Backbone size w/o insert (bp): 2554
  Vector type: Synthetic Biology ; pMVP Gateway Entry Plasmid
Growth in bacteria
  Bacterial resistance: Kanamycin, 50 μg/mL
  Growth temperature: 37°C
  Growth strain: DH5alpha
  Copy number: High Copy
Gene/Insert
  Gene/Insert name: mCherry (open)
  Species: Synthetic
  Insert size (bp): 804
  Cloning method: Gateway Cloning
  Sequencing primers: 5′ M13F; 3′ M13R
Terms and licenses: Academic/Nonprofit Terms; Industry Terms: Not Available to Industry
How to cite: KU801: pMVP (L5-L4) mCherry was a gift from Christopher Newgard (Addgene plasmid # 121709 ; http://n2t.net/addgene:121709 ; RRID:Addgene_121709)
